Addgene plasmid #218278: pIRGAL43C
Purpose: Introduction of a LowTempGAL Turbo module (GAL43C) to accelerate induction of GAL promoter induction
Depositing lab: Claudia Vickers. Depositing organization: Queensland University of Technology. Publication: LowTempGAL: a highly responsive low temperature-inducible GAL system in Saccharomyces cerevisiae. Lu Z, Shen Q, Bandari NC, Evans S, McDonnell L, Liu L, Jin W, Luna-Flores CH, Collier T, Talbo G, McCubbin T, Esquirol L, Myers C, Trau M, Dumsday G, Speight R, Howard CB, Vickers CE, Peng B. Nucleic Acids Res. 2024 May 29:gkae460. doi: 10.1093/nar/gkae460. PubMed 38808673.
Backbone
  Vector backbone: pUC19
  Vector type: Yeast Expression
Growth in bacteria
  Bacterial resistance: Ampicillin, 100 μg/mL
  Growth temperature: 37°C
  Growth strain: DH5alpha
  Copy number: High Copy
Gene/Insert
  Gene/Insert name: fcy1(207-356)-pAgTEF1>ble>tAgTEF1-pNRG2>GAL4>tNRG2-pENO2>GAL3C(S509P)>tENO2-fcy1(454-778)
  Species: Synthetic
  Mutation: GAL3 (S509P)
  Cloning method: Gibson Cloning
Terms and licenses: Academic/Nonprofit Terms; Industry Terms: Not Available to Industry
How to cite: pIRGAL43C was a gift from Claudia Vickers (Addgene plasmid # 218278 ; http://n2t.net/addgene:218278 ; RRID:Addgene_218278)
