[The description below was written by a language model from this plasmid's Addgene catalogue record and pLannotate feature annotations shown in this document.]
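Description:
pIRGAL43C is a yeast integration construct built on the high-copy pUC19 backbone and assembled by Gibson cloning. In E. coli it replicates from the pUC/ColE1-type origin and is selected with ampicillin through the bla gene. Remnants of the lac promoter/operator and lacZα region from the parental vector flank the insert. No yeast replication origin is annotated. Instead, the synthetic insert is bracketed by two segments of the Saccharomyces cerevisiae FCY1 (cytosine deaminase) gene, an arrangement consistent with homologous recombination into the chromosomal fcy1 locus. Only the upstream FCY1 fragment is picked up in the feature table.

Between the homology arms lie three expression units. The first is a ble marker, encoding a bleomycin-family binding protein, under the Ashbya gossypii TEF1 promoter and terminator for selection in yeast. The second is the GAL4 transcriptional activator, placed under the NRG2 promoter and terminator. The third is GAL3 carrying the S509P substitution (GAL3C), driven by the ENO2 promoter and terminator. The NRG2 and ENO2 regulatory regions are not annotated by name. The short SPC97 and YHX3 hits just upstream of GAL3 probably reflect native genomic sequence carried along with these elements. GAL3 normally relays the galactose signal needed for rapid induction of the GAL genes.

According to the record, this GAL4 plus GAL3C combination forms the "Turbo" module (GAL43C) of the LowTempGAL system, a low-temperature-inducible GAL regulatory system in S. cerevisiae. It is introduced into strains to accelerate induction of GAL promoters. The record does not detail how each expression unit contributes to that acceleration.
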