Features (pLannotate 1.2.2; 18 found; start..end, strand, type, name):
     31..1590    +  CDS            GAL3: GAL3_YEAST - Experimental evidence at protein level: Swiss-Prot protein existence level 1. The GAL3 regulatory function is required for rapid induction of the galactose system. At normal induction, galactose in the presence of the GAL3 protein may lead to the induction of the GAL genes, including GAL1. Then the galactokinase protein (GAL1) in the presence of galactose may reinforce the induction leading to a higher expression level. Upon depletion of galactose, the inducing activity of the galactokinase protein may decrease, after which transcription of the GAL genes, including GAL1, may decre
   2055..2209    +  CDS            lacZα (fragment): LacZα fragment of β-galactosidase; lacZ fragment
   2215..2314    -  misc_feature   bom (fragment): basis of mobility region from pBR322
   2416..2451    -  CDS            rop (fragment): Rop protein, which maintains plasmids at low copy number; rop
   2546..2650    +  promoter       AmpR promoter: bla
   2651..3511    +  CDS            AmpR: β-lactamase; bla; confers resistance to ampicillin, carbenicillin, and related antibiotics
   3682..4270    +  rep_origin     ori: high-copy-number ColE1/pMB1/pBR322/pUC origin of replication
   4453..4545    +  CDS            lacI (fragment): lac repressor; lacI; The lac repressor binds to the lac operator to inhibit transcription in E. coli. This inhibition can be relieved by adding lactose or isopropyl-β-D-thiogalactopyranoside (IPTG).
   4558..4579    +  protein_bind   CAP binding site: CAP binding activates transcription in the presence of cAMP. E. coli catabolite activator protein
   4594..4624    +  promoter       lac promoter: promoter for the E. coli lac operon
   4632..4648    +  protein_bind   lac operator: The lac repressor binds to the lac operator to inhibit transcription in E. coli. This inhibition can be relieved by adding lactose or isopropyl-β-D-thiogalactopyranoside (IPTG). lac repressor encoded by lacI
   4691..4840    +  CDS            FCY1 (fragment): FCY1_YEAST - Experimental evidence at protein level: Swiss-Prot protein existence level 1. Catalyzes the hydrolytic deamination of cytosine to uracil or 5-methylcytosine to thymine. Is involved in the pyrimidine salvage pathway, which allows the cell to utilize cytosine for pyrimidine nucleotide synthesis. From Saccharomyces cerevisiae (strain ATCC 204508 / S288c) (Baker's yeast).
   5049..5392    +  promoter       TEF promoter: Ashbya gossypii TEF promoter
   5399..5776    +  CDS            ble: BLE_KLEPN - Experimental evidence at protein level: Swiss-Prot protein existence level 1. Binding protein with a strong affinity to the bleomycin family of antibiotics. Binds to CL990; an antimitotic-antibiotic compound. From Klebsiella pneumoniae.
   5785..5982    +  terminator     TEF terminator: Ashbya gossypii TEF terminator
   6940..9585    +  CDS            GAL4: GAL4 transcriptional activator; Saccharomyces cerevisiae GAL4
   9933..10106   +  CDS            SPC97 (fragment): SPC97_YEAST - Experimental evidence at protein level: Swiss-Prot protein existence level 1. Involved in microtubule organization by the microtubule organizing center, the spindle pole body (SPB). Probably part of the microtubule attachment site at the SPB. From Saccharomyces cerevisiae (strain ATCC 204508 / S288c) (Baker's yeast).
  10121..10456   -  CDS            YHX3_YEAST: Experimental evidence at protein level: Swiss-Prot protein existence level 1. From Saccharomyces cerevisiae (strain ATCC 204508 / S288c) (Baker's yeast).
>Addgene plasmid #218278 | pIRGAL43C | addgene full sequence | sequence record 433680 | Addgene NGS Result
ATACTATAACATACAATAATAGGTACCAAAATGAATACAAACGTTCCAATATTCAGTTCTCCGGTCAGAG
ATTTACCAAGGTCTTTCGAACAAAAACATTTAGCGGTTGTAGATGCATTTTTCCAAACATACCATGTCAA
ACCTGATTTTATCGCTAGGTCTCCTGGCAGAGTAAATCTGATTGGTGAGCATATAGATTATTGCGATTTT
TCAGTTTTGCCATTAGCCATTGATGTGGATATGCTTTGCGCAGTTAAAATTTTAGACGAAAAAAATCCAT
CCATTACCTTAACAAATGCGGACCCTAAATTTGCTCAGCGAAAGTTTGATCTGCCTTTAGATGGTTCCTA
CATGGCCATAGATCCGTCTGTGTCGGAATGGTCGAATTACTTTAAATGCGGACTACATGTGGCACATTCA
TACTTGAAAAAAATTGCTCCGGAAAGATTTAATAATACACCCTTAGTAGGTGCGCAGATCTTTTGCCAGA
GCGATATTCCTACTGGTGGTGGACTCTCATCTGCATTTACTTGCGCGGCAGCACTAGCCACAATTAGAGC
CAATATGGGAAAAAATTTTGATATTTCCAAAAAAGACTTGACCCGCATCACAGCGGTTGCTGAGCACTAT
GTTGGAGTCAATAATGGTGGTATGGATCAAGCAACGTCTGTTTATGGGGAAGAAGATCATGCTCTATACG
TAGAGTTTAGGCCAAAACTAAAGGCCACACCTTTCAAGTTTCCTCAATTGAAAAATCATGAAATCAGTTT
CGTCATCGCCAATACTCTTGTAAAGTCTAATAAATTCGAAACTGCTCCTACAAATTACAATTTAAGAGTA
ATAGAGGTAACAGTTGCTGCCAACGCCTTGGCGACCAGATACAGCGTGGCCTTACCATCTCACAAGGACA
ATTCTAACTCAGAAAGAGGGAATCTAAGAGATTTTATGGATGCTTACTACGCCAGATACGAAAACCAAGC
CCAACCATGGAATGGAGATATCGGAACTGGTATTGAACGTTTACTCAAGATGCTACAATTGGTAGAAGAA
TCTTTCTCGAGGAAAAAGAGCGGATTCACTGTACATGAAGCCTCTACGGCGCTAAACTGTTCACGTGAGG
AGTTCACTAGAGATTACCTGACAACTTTTCCCGTCCGCTTCCAAGTCTTGAAACTATATCAAAGAGCTAA
ACACGTTTACTCCGAATCCTTAAGGGTGCTTAAGGCTTTAAAAATGATGACAAGTGCCACTTTTCACACG
GACGAAGATTTCTTTACAGATTTTGGCCGACTAATGAATGAGTCCCAGGCCTCTTGTGATAAACTTTATG
AATGTTCGTGCATAGAAACCAATCAAATATGCTCGATTGCCCTAGCAAATGGTTCTTTCGGCTCCCGTCT
CACTGGCGCTGGTTGGGGCGGTTGCACTATCCACCTTGTTCCTAGTGGCGCTAATGGGAACGTGGAACAG
GTACGAAAAGCACTAATCGAAAAATTCTACAATGTAAGATATCCGGATCTCACAGATGAAGAACTAAAAG
ACGCAATTATAGTTCCAAAGCCTGCCTTGGGTACTTGTTTGTACGAACAATAAAGTGCTTTTAACTAAGA
ATTATTAGTCTTTTCTGCTTATTTTTTCATCATAGTTTAGAACACTTTATATTAACGAATAGTTTATGAA
TCTATTTAGGTTTAAAAATTGATACAGTTTTATAAGTTACTTTTTCAAAGACTCGTGCTGTCTATTGCAT
AATGCACTGGAAGGGGAAAAAAAAGGTGCACACGCGTGGCTTTTTCTTGAATTTGCAGTTTGAAAAATAA
CTACATTAAGGCCTATGGATTGGTTTGAAGATATTGGTGAGTAGAGCACGCAGCACGCTGTATTTACGTA
TTTAATTTTATATATTTGTGCATACACTACTAGGGAAGACTTGAAAAAAACCTAGGAAATGAAAAAACGA
CACAGGAAGTCCCGTATTTACTATTTTTTCCTTCCTTTTGATGGGGCAGGGCGGAAATAGAGGATAGGAT
AAGCCTACTGCTTAGCTGTTTAAACACTGGCCGTCGTTTTACAACGTCGTGACTGGGAAAACCCTGGCGT
TACCCAACTTAATCGCCTTGCAGCACATCCCCCTTTCGCCAGCTGGCGTAATAGCGAAGAGGCCCGCACC
GATCGCCCTTCCCAACAGTTGCGCAGCCTGAATGGCGAATGGCGCCTGATGCGGTATTTTCTCCTTACGC
ATCTGTGCGGTATTTCACACCGCATATGGTGCACTCTCAGTACAATCTGCTCTGATGCCGCATAGTTAAG
CCAGCCCCGACACCCGCCAACACCCGCTGACGCGCCCTGACGGGCTTGTCTGCTCCCGGCATCCGCTTAC
AGACAAGCTGTGACCGTCTCCGGGAGCTGCATGTGTCAGAGGTTTTCACCGTCATCACCGAAACGCGCGA
GACGAAAGGGCCTCGTGATACGCCTATTTTTATAGGTTAATGTCATGATAATAATGGTTTCTTAGACGTC
AGGTGGCACTTTTCGGGGAAATGTGCGCGGAACCCCTATTTGTTTATTTTTCTAAATACATTCAAATATG
TATCCGCTCATGAGACAATAACCCTGATAAATGCTTCAATAATATTGAAAAAGGAAGAGTATGAGTATTC
AACATTTCCGTGTCGCCCTTATTCCCTTTTTTGCGGCATTTTGCCTTCCTGTTTTTGCTCACCCAGAAAC
GCTGGTGAAAGTAAAAGATGCTGAAGATCAGTTGGGTGCACGAGTGGGTTACATCGAACTGGATCTCAAC
AGCGGTAAGATCCTTGAGAGTTTTCGCCCCGAAGAACGTTTTCCAATGATGAGCACTTTTAAAGTTCTGC
TATGTGGCGCGGTATTATCCCGTATTGACGCCGGGCAAGAGCAACTCGGTCGCCGCATACACTATTCTCA
GAATGACTTGGTTGAGTACTCACCAGTCACAGAAAAGCATCTTACGGATGGCATGACAGTAAGAGAATTA
TGCAGTGCTGCCATAACCATGAGTGATAACACTGCGGCCAACTTACTTCTGACAACGATCGGAGGACCGA
AGGAGCTAACCGCTTTTTTGCACAACATGGGGGATCATGTAACTCGCCTTGATCGTTGGGAACCGGAGCT
GAATGAAGCCATACCAAACGACGAGCGTGACACCACGATGCCTGTAGCAATGGCAACAACGTTGCGCAAA
CTATTAACTGGCGAACTACTTACTCTAGCTTCCCGGCAACAATTAATAGACTGGATGGAGGCGGATAAAG
TTGCAGGACCACTTCTGCGCTCGGCCCTTCCGGCTGGCTGGTTTATTGCTGATAAATCTGGAGCCGGTGA
GCGTGGGTCTCGCGGTATCATTGCAGCACTGGGGCCAGATGGTAAGCCCTCCCGTATCGTAGTTATCTAC
ACGACGGGGAGTCAGGCAACTATGGATGAACGAAATAGACAGATCGCTGAGATAGGTGCCTCACTGATTA
AGCATTGGTAACTGTCAGACCAAGTTTACTCATATATACTTTAGATTGATTTAAAACTTCATTTTTAATT
TAAAAGGATCTAGGTGAAGATCCTTTTTGATAATCTCATGACCAAAATCCCTTAACGTGAGTTTTCGTTC
CACTGAGCGTCAGACCCCGTAGAAAAGATCAAAGGATCTTCTTGAGATCCTTTTTTTCTGCGCGTAATCT
GCTGCTTGCAAACAAAAAAACCACCGCTACCAGCGGTGGTTTGTTTGCCGGATCAAGAGCTACCAACTCT
TTTTCCGAAGGTAACTGGCTTCAGCAGAGCGCAGATACCAAATACTGTTCTTCTAGTGTAGCCGTAGTTA
GGCCACCACTTCAAGAACTCTGTAGCACCGCCTACATACCTCGCTCTGCTAATCCTGTTACCAGTGGCTG
CTGCCAGTGGCGATAAGTCGTGTCTTACCGGGTTGGACTCAAGACGATAGTTACCGGATAAGGCGCAGCG
GTCGGGCTGAACGGGGGGTTCGTGCACACAGCCCAGCTTGGAGCGAACGACCTACACCGAACTGAGATAC
CTACAGCGTGAGCTATGAGAAAGCGCCACGCTTCCCGAAGGGAGAAAGGCGGACAGGTATCCGGTAAGCG
GCAGGGTCGGAACAGGAGAGCGCACGAGGGAGCTTCCAGGGGGAAACGCCTGGTATCTTTATAGTCCTGT
CGGGTTTCGCCACCTCTGACTTGAGCGTCGATTTTTGTGATGCTCGTCAGGGGGGCGGAGCCTATGGAAA
AACGCCAGCAACGCGGCCTTTTTACGGTTCCTGGCCTTTTGCTGGCCTTTTGCTCACATGTTCTTTCCTG
CGTTATCCCCTGATTCTGTGGATAACCGTATTACCGCCTTTGAGTGAGCTGATACCGCTCGCCGCAGCCG
AACGACCGAGCGCAGCGAGTCAGTGAGCGAGGAAGCGGAAGAGCGCCCAATACGCAAACCGCCTCTCCCC
GCGCGTTGGCCGATTCATTAATGCAGCTGGCACGACAGGTTTCCCGACTGGAAAGCGGGCAGTGAGCGCA
ACGCAATTAATGTGAGTTAGCTCACTCATTAGGCACCCCAGGCTTTACACTTTATGCTTCCGGCTCGTAT
GTTGTGTGGAATTGTGAGCGGATAACAATTTCACACAGGAAACAGCTATGACCATGATTACGCCAGTTTA
AACTGTGGGAGATTAGAGGGCAAAGTGTACAAAGATACCACTTTGTATACGACGCTGTCTCCATGCGACA
TGTGTACAGGTGCCATCATCATGTATGGTATTCCACGCTGTGTTGTCGGTGAGAACGTTAATTTCAAAAG
TAAGGGCGATTAATTAAGGATCCGCTGAAGCTTCGTACGCTGCAGGTCGACAACCCTTAATGTTCTTCAT
TCTACGCACGGTCCTTCAATTCGCTTGGCGGAGATCTATGACAAGAGGGTCGAACTCGCCTAAGTCGTAA
TTGAGTCAGTTACGCTAGGGATAACAGGGTAATATAGCTGTTTAGCTTGCCTCGTCCCCGCCGGGTCACC
CGGCCAGCGACATGGAGGCCCAGAATACCCTCCTTGACAGTCTTGACGTGCGCAGCTCAGGGGCATGATG
TGACTGTCGCCCGTACATTTAGCCCATACATCCCCATGTATAATCATTTGCATCCATACATTTTGATGGC
CGCACGGCGCGAAGCAAAAATTACGGCTCCTCGCTGCAGACCTGCGAGCAGGGAAACGCTCCCCTCACAG
ACGCGTTGAATTGTCCCCACGCCGCGCCCCTGTAGAGAAATATAAAAGGTTAGGATTTGCCACTGAGGTT
CTTCTTTCATATACTTCCTTTTAAAATCTTGCTAGGATACAGTTCTCACATCACATCCGAACATAAACAA
CCATGGGTATGACCGACCAAGCGACGCCCAACCTGCCATCACGAGATTTCGATCCCACCGCCGCCTTCTA
TGAAAGGTTGGGCTTCGGAATCGTTTTCCGGGACGCCGGCTGGATGATCCTCCAGCGCGGGGATCTCATG
CTGGAGTTCTTCGCCCACCCCGGGCTCGATCCCCTCGCGAGTTGGTTCAGCTGCTGCCTGAGGCTGGACG
ACCTCGCGGAGTTCTACCGGCAGTGCAAATCCGTCGGCATCCAGGAAACCAGCAGCGGCTATCCGCGCAT
CCATGCCCCCGAACTGCAGGAGTGGGGAGGCACGATGGCCGCTTTGGTCGACCCGGACGGGACGCTCCTG
CGCCTGATACAGAACGAATTGCTTGCAGGCATCTCATGATCAGTACTGACAATAAAAAGATTCTTGTTTT
CAAGAACTTGTCATTTGTATAGTTTTTTTATATTGTAGTTGTTCTATTTTAATCAAATGTTAGCGTGATT
TATATTTTTTTTCGCCTCGACATCATCTGCCCAGATGCGAAGTTAAGTGCGCAGAAAGTAATATCATGCG
TCAATCGTATGTGAATGCTGGTCGCTATACTGCTGTCGATTCGATACTAACGCCGCCATCCAGTGTCGAA
AACGAGCTCTCGAGAACCCTTAAAGTTACGCTAGGGATAACAGGGTAATATAGGTTCTTCATTCTACGCA
CGGTCCTTCAATTCGCTTGGCGGTCTAGAATGACAAGAGGGTCGAACTCGCCTAAGTCGTAATTGAGTCC
AGATCCACTGCGGCTCTGCATATAGAATAACAAACAAATCGTATTTTTCCCGAAGCCAAGAAAAAAAGGA
GACTATAACCTTTCAAGCCAGACGGAAAACTATCTGCCCAAGGACAAACTGGCATGGGCTGCTTCAATGT
TCGGCTACCTTTTTTCTCTTTTAACGGGGTTTGGTATTTTTTTTCTTTACTTCATAAACGAATGTTAAAC
GACTGTGAAAAAGCCATCCCTGGATTATGCGAGAGTACTCTCAGGGCACCCGTCCGTTTAAAGACCCCAG
GCCAAAATAAAAATTTCTTGAAGGAAAAAAATACACAGGGCCTTGAACTGAATACAAAGCCATCTTTTTT
CTCGTTTGTCAGCACGTCCCAGAAAAACGCGCAGCCGTAGCTCTTGATAAGTGGCTTCTGCGTTTTGCAA
CGCTTTTCTGATCTCATGTTTTCTTATGCTGCGGGACATCATTGTCGTTGAGAAAAGTTTCAATTTCAAA
CGAACTGCCTACCGTTGCATTCTCCTTGGAGAAGGGCCTGAGTTTAGGGGAATCACGTCTGGCTATTACA
TGCTACATCGTGCAGTAGCTCCTACATCGCTAACAGGCAAATCCTACACCCTCTTTAAATCGTTTATCTT
TTATATATTATCTGGCCTAAATTTTTACATATAAATATTTATCATATTATGACAGCTCAAATGAATTTCC
GGCACCAAGTCATATGAGCACTCGCTACTGTTCGAAGAACAAAAAATATAAAGCTTCTACAAAATTTCCA
GAATTCACAATGAAGCTACTGTCTTCTATCGAACAAGCATGCGATATTTGCCGACTTAAAAAGCTCAAGT
GCTCCAAAGAAAAACCGAAGTGCGCCAAGTGTCTGAAGAACAACTGGGAGTGTCGCTACTCTCCCAAAAC
CAAAAGGTCTCCGCTGACTAGGGCACATCTGACAGAAGTGGAATCAAGGCTAGAAAGACTGGAACAGCTA
TTTCTACTGATTTTTCCTCGAGAAGACCTTGACATGATTTTGAAAATGGATTCTTTACAGGATATAAAAG
CATTGTTAACAGGATTATTTGTACAAGATAATGTGAATAAAGATGCCGTCACAGATAGATTGGCTTCAGT
GGAGACTGATATGCCTCTAACATTGAGACAGCATAGAATAAGTGCGACATCATCATCGGAAGAGAGTAGT
AACAAAGGTCAAAGACAGTTGACTGTATCGATTGACTCGGCAGCTCATCATGATAACTCCACAATTCCGT
TGGATTTTATGCCCAGGGATGCTCTTCATGGATTTGATTGGTCTGAAGAGGATGACATGTCGGATGGCTT
GCCCTTCCTGAAAACGGACCCCAACAATAATGGGTTCTTTGGCGACGGTTCTCTCTTATGTATTCTTCGA
TCTATTGGCTTTAAACCGGAAAATTACACGAACTCTAACGTTAACAGGCTCCCGACCATGATTACGGATA
GATACACGTTGGCTTCTAGATCCACAACATCCCGTTTACTTCAAAGTTATCTCAATAATTTTCACCCCTA
CTGCCCTATCGTGCACTCACCGACGCTAATGATGTTGTATAATAACCAGATTGAAATCGCGTCGAAGGAT
CAATGGCAAATCCTTTTTAACTGCATATTAGCCATTGGAGCCTGGTGTATAGAGGGGGAATCTACTGATA
TAGATGTTTTTTACTATCAAAATGCTAAATCTCATTTGACGAGCAAGGTCTTCGAGTCAGGTTCCATAAT
TTTGGTGACAGCCCTACATCTTCTGTCGCGATATACACAGTGGAGGCAGAAAACAAATACTAGCTATAAT
TTTCACAGCTTTTCCATAAGAATGGCCATATCATTGGGCTTGAATAGGGACCTCCCCTCGTCCTTCAGTG
ATAGCAGCATTCTGGAACAAAGACGCCGAATTTGGTGGTCTGTCTACTCTTGGGAGATCCAATTGTCCCT
GCTTTATGGTCGATCCATCCAGCTTTCTCAGAATACAATCTCCTTCCCTTCTTCTGTCGACGATGTGCAG
CGTACCACAACAGGTCCCACCATATATCATGGCATCATTGAAACAGCAAGGCTCTTACAAGTTTTCACAA
AAATCTATGAACTAGACAAAACAGTAACTGCAGAAAAAAGTCCTATATGTGCAAAAAAATGCTTGATGAT
TTGTAATGAGATTGAGGAGGTTTCGAGACAGGCACCAAAGTTTTTACAAATGGATATTTCCACCACCGCT
CTAACCAATTTGTTGAAGGAACACCCTTGGCTATCCTTTACAAGATTCGAACTGAAGTGGAAACAGTTGT
CTCTTATCATTTATGTATTAAGAGATTTTTTCACTAATTTTACCCAGAAAAAGTCACAACTAGAACAGGA
TCAAAATGATCATCAAAGTTATGAAGTTAAACGATGCTCCATCATGTTAAGCGATGCAGCACAAAGAACT
GTTATGTCTGTAAGTAGCTATATGGACAATCATAATGTCACCCCATATTTTGCCTGGAATTGTTCTTATT
ACTTGTTCAATGCAGTCCTAGTACCCATAAAGACTCTACTCTCAAACTCAAAATCGAATGCTGAGAATAA
CGAGACCGCACAATTATTACAACAAATTAACACTGTTCTGATGCTATTAAAAAAACTGGCCACTTTTAAA
ATCCAGACTTGTGAAAAATACATTCAAGTACTGGAAGAGGTATGTGCGCCGTTTCTGTTATCACAGTGTG
CAATCCCATTACCGCATATCAGTTATAACAATAGTAATGGTAGCGCCATTAAAAATATTGTCGGTTCTGC
AACTATCGCCCAATACCCTACTCTTCCGGAGGAAAATGTCAACAATATCAGTGTTAAATATGTTTCTCCT
GGCTCAGTAGGGCCTTCACCTGTGCCATTGAAATCAGGAGCAAGTTTCAGTGATCTAGTCAAGCTGTTAT
CTAACCGTCCACCCTCTCGTAACTCTCCAGTGACAATACCAAGAAGCACACCTTCGCATCGCTCAGTCAC
GCCTTTTCTAGGGCAACAGCAACAGCTGCAATCATTAGTGCCACTGACCCCGTCTGCTTTGTTTGGTGGC
GCCAATTTTAATCAAAGTGGGAATATTGCTGATAGCTCATTGTCCTTCACTTTCACTAACAGTAGCAACG
GTCCGAACCTCATAACAACTCAAACAAATTCTCAAGCGCTTTCACAACCAATTGCCTCCTCTAACGTTCA
TGATAACTTCATGAATAATGAAATCACGGCTAGTAAAATTGATGATGGTAATAATTCAAAACCACTGTCA
CCTGGTTGGACGGACCAAACTGCGTATAACGCGTTTGGAATCACTACAGGGATGTTTAATACCACTACAA
TGGATGATGTATATAACTATCTATTCGATGATGAAGATACCCCACCAAACCCAAAAAAAGAGTAAAATGA
ATCGTAGATACTGAAAAACCCCGCAAGTTCACTTCAACTGTGCATCGTGCACCATCTCAATTTCTTTCAT
TTATACATCGTTTTGCCTTCTTTTATGTAACTATACTCCTCTAAGTTTCAATCTTGGCCATGTAACCTCT
GATCTATAGAATTTTTTAAATGACTAGAATTAATGCCCATCTTTTTTTTGGACCTAAATTCTTCATGAAA
ATATATTACGAGGGCTTATTCAGAAGCTTCGCTCATATAACGAAAAAAAGGGTTTGGATCGAACGTAATT
GAGATTGATTAGTTAATACTCAAAATAAAACAGCTCCTACCACCAGTGTAAAGTAGAACGTTAATAGAGC
CAATGTCTTCAGACAGCGGCCGCGGAAGTGTCTCATAAACTTTACTCAAGAGTTAAGTACTGAAAAATTC
GACTTTTATGATAGTTCAAGTGTCGACGCTGCGGGTATAGAAAGGGTTCTTTACTCTATAGTACCTCCTC
GCTCAGCATCTGCTTCTTCCCAAAGATGAACGCGGCGTTATGTCACTAACGACGTGCACCAACTTGCGGA
AAGTGGAATCCCGTTCCAAAACTGGCATCCACTAATTGATACATCTACACACCGCACGCCTTTTTTCTGA
AGCCCACTTTCGTGGACTTTGCCATATGCAAAATTCATGAAGTGTGATACCAAGTCAGCATACACCTCAC
TAGGGTAGTTTCTTTGGTTGTATTGATCATTTGGTTCATCGTGGTTCATTAATTTTTTTTCTCCATTGCT
TTCTGGCTTTGATCTTACTATCATTTGGATTTTTGTCGAAGGTTGTAGAATTGTATGTGACAAGTGGCAC
CAAGCATATATAAAAAAAAAAAGCATTATCTTCCTACCAGAGTTGATTGTTAAAAACGTATTTATAGCAA
ACGCAATTGTAATTAATTCTTATTTTGTATCTTTTCTTCCCTTGTCTCAATCTTTTATTTTTATTTTATT
TTTCTTTTCTTAGTTTCTTTCATAACACCAAGCAACTA
